>Addgene plasmid #26775 | pLenti-hSyn-eNpHR 3.0-EYFP | depositor full sequence | sequence record 12673 | Author sequence
GTCGACGGATCGGGAGATCTCCCGATCCCCTATGGTGCACTCTCAGTACAATCTGCTCTGATGCCGCATA
GTTAAGCCAGTATCTGCTCCCTGCTTGTGTGTTGGAGGTCGCTGAGTAGTGCGCGAGCAAAATTTAAGCT
ACAACAAGGCAAGGCTTGACCGACAATTGCATGAAGAATCTGCTTAGGGTTAGGCGTTTTGCGCTGCTTC
GCGATGTACGGGCCAGATATACGCGTTGACATTGATTATTGACTAGTTATTAATAGTAATCAATTACGGG
GTCATTAGTTCATAGCCCATATATGGAGTTCCGCGTTACATAACTTACGGTAAATGGCCCGCCTGGCTGA
CCGCCCAACGACCCCCGCCCATTGACGTCAATAATGACGTATGTTCCCATAGTAACGCCAATAGGGACTT
TCCATTGACGTCAATGGGTGGAGTATTTACGGTAAACTGCCCACTTGGCAGTACATCAAGTGTATCATAT
GCCAAGTACGCCCCCTATTGACGTCAATGACGGTAAATGGCCCGCCTGGCATTATGCCCAGTACATGACC
TTATGGGACTTTCCTACTTGGCAGTACATCTACGTATTAGTCATCGCTATTACCATGGTGATGCGGTTTT
GGCAGTACATCAATGGGCGTGGATAGCGGTTTGACTCACGGGGATTTCCAAGTCTCCACCCCATTGACGT
CAATGGGAGTTTGTTTTGGCACCAAAATCAACGGGACTTTCCAAAATGTCGTAACAACTCCGCCCCATTG
ACGCAAATGGGCGGTAGGCGTGTACGGTGGGAGGTCTATATAAGCAGCGCGTTTTGCCTGTACTGGGTCT
CTCTGGTTAGACCAGATCTGAGCCTGGGAGCTCTCTGGCTAACTAGGGAACCCACTGCTTAAGCCTCAAT
AAAGCTTGCCTTGAGTGCTTCAAGTAGTGTGTGCCCGTCTGTTGTGTGACTCTGGTAACTAGAGATCCCT
CAGACCCTTTTAGTCAGTGTGGAAAATCTCTAGCAGTGGCGCCCGAACAGGGACTTGAAAGCGAAAGGGA
AACCAGAGGAGCTCTCTCGACGCAGGACTCGGCTTGCTGAAGCGCGCACGGCAAGAGGCGAGGGGCGGCG
ACTGGTGAGTACGCCAAAAATTTTGACTAGCGGAGGCTAGAAGGAGAGAGATGGGTGCGAGAGCGTCAGT
ATTAAGCGGGGGAGAATTAGATCGCGATGGGAAAAAATTCGGTTAAGGCCAGGGGGAAAGAAAAAATATA
AATTAAAACATATAGTATGGGCAAGCAGGGAGCTAGAACGATTCGCAGTTAATCCTGGCCTGTTAGAAAC
ATCAGAAGGCTGTAGACAAATACTGGGACAGCTACAACCATCCCTTCAGACAGGATCAGAAGAACTTAGA
TCATTATATAATACAGTAGCAACCCTCTATTGTGTGCATCAAAGGATAGAGATAAAAGACACCAAGGAAG
CTTTAGACAAGATAGAGGAAGAGCAAAACAAAAGTAAGACCACCGCACAGCAAGCGGCCGCTGATCTTCA
GACCTGGAGGAGGAGATATGAGGGACAATTGGAGAAGTGAATTATATAAATATAAAGTAGTAAAAATTGA
ACCATTAGGAGTAGCACCCACCAAGGCAAAGAGAAGAGTGGTGCAGAGAGAAAAAAGAGCAGTGGGAATA
GGAGCTTTGTTCCTTGGGTTCTTGGGAGCAGCAGGAAGCACTATGGGCGCAGCGTCAATGACGCTGACGG
TACAGGCCAGACAATTATTGTCTGGTATAGTGCAGCAGCAGAACAATTTGCTGAGGGCTATTGAGGCGCA
ACAGCATCTGTTGCAACTCACAGTCTGGGGCATCAAGCAGCTCCAGGCAAGAATCCTGGCTGTGGAAAGA
TACCTAAAGGATCAACAGCTCCTGGGGATTTGGGGTTGCTCTGGAAAACTCATTTGCACCACTGCTGTGC
CTTGGAATGCTAGTTGGAGTAATAAATCTCTGGAACAGATTTGGAATCACACGACCTGGATGGAGTGGGA
CAGAGAAATTAACAATTACACAAGCTTAATACACTCCTTAATTGAAGAATCGCAAAACCAGCAAGAAAAG
AATGAACAAGAATTATTGGAATTAGATAAATGGGCAAGTTTGTGGAATTGGTTTAACATAACAAATTGGC
TGTGGTATATAAAATTATTCATAATGATAGTAGGAGGCTTGGTAGGTTTAAGAATAGTTTTTGCTGTACT
TTCTATAGTGAATAGAGTTAGGCAGGGATATTCACCATTATCGTTTCAGACCCACCTCCCAACCCCGAGG
GGACCCGACAGGCCCGAAGGAATAGAAGAAGAAGGTGGAGAGAGAGACAGAGACAGATCCATTCGATTAG
TGAACGGATCGGCACTGCGTGCGCCAATTCTGCAGACAAATGGCAGTATTCATCCACAATTTTAAAAGAA
AAGGGGGGATTGGGGGGTACAGTGCAGGGGAAAGAATAGTAGACATAATAGCAACAGACATACAAACTAA
AGAATTACAAAAACAAATTACAAAAATTCAAAATTTTCGGGTTTATTACAGGGACAGCAGAGATCCAGTT
TGGTTAATTAAGTGTCTAGACTGCAGAGGGCCCTGCGTATGAGTGCAAGTGGGTTTTAGGACCAGGATGA
GGCGGGGTGGGGGTGCCTACCTGACGACCGACCCCGACCCACTGGACAAGCACCCAACCCCCATTCCCCA
AATTGCGCATCCCCTATCAGAGAGGGGGAGGGGAAACAGGATGCGGCGAGGCGCGTGCGCACTGCCAGCT
TCAGCACCGCGGACAGTGCCTTCGCCCCCGCCTGGCGGCGCGCGCCACCGCCGCCTCAGCACTGAAGGCG
CGCTGACGTCACTCGCCGGTCCCCCGCAAACTCCCCTTCCCGGCCACCTTGGTCGCGTCCGCGCCGCCGC
CGGCCCAGCCGGACCGCACCACGCGAGGCGCGAGATAGGGGGGCACGGGCGCGACCATCTGCGCTGCGGC
GCCGGCGACTCAGCGCTGCCTCAGTCTGCGGTGGGCAGCGGAGGAGTCGTGTCGTGCCTGAGAGCGCAGT
CGAGAAACCGGTAGGCCACCATGACAGAGACCCTGCCTCCCGTGACCGAGAGTGCCGTGGCCCTTCAAGC
CGAGGTTACCCAAAGGGAGTTGTTCGAGTTCGTGCTGAACGACCCTTTGCTTGCAAGCAGTCTCTATATC
AACATCGCACTTGCAGGACTGAGTATACTGCTGTTCGTTTTTATGACCCGAGGACTCGATGATCCACGGG
CAAAACTTATTGCTGTGTCAACCATCCTTGTGCCTGTCGTCAGCATTGCCTCCTACACTGGATTGGCGAG
CGGCCTGACAATTTCCGTTCTTGAAATGCCAGCGGGCCATTTTGCAGAAGGCAGCTCAGTGATGCTGGGA
GGAGAAGAGGTAGATGGTGTAGTCACCATGTGGGGACGGTATCTCACCTGGGCACTTTCCACGCCCATGA
TTCTCCTCGCTCTGGGTCTCCTGGCCGGAAGCAATGCTACAAAGCTCTTCACAGCTATCACTTTCGATAT
CGCTATGTGCGTGACTGGCCTTGCCGCGGCCCTGACTACCTCCTCCCACCTCATGAGATGGTTCTGGTAC
GCTATCAGTTGTGCATGCTTTCTGGTGGTCTTGTATATCCTGCTGGTGGAGTGGGCACAGGACGCCAAAG
CCGCGGGAACCGCTGACATGTTCAATACCCTGAAGCTGTTGACAGTAGTGATGTGGCTGGGGTATCCAAT
TGTGTGGGCTCTTGGAGTCGAGGGTATCGCGGTGTTGCCCGTTGGGGTGACGAGCTGGGGATATTCTTTC
CTGGATATCGTGGCAAAGTACATTTTCGCATTCTTGCTCCTGAACTATCTGACGTCAAACGAATCTGTCG
TGTCCGGCAGCATTTTGGATGTTCCATCTGCTTCTGGGACCCCGGCTGATGATGCGGCCGCCAAGAGCAG
GATCACCAGCGAGGGCGAGTACATCCCCCTGGACCAGATCGACATCAACGTGGTGAGCAAGGGCGAGGAG
CTGTTCACCGGGGTGGTGCCCATCCTGGTCGAGCTGGACGGCGACGTAAACGGCCACAAGTTCAGCGTGT
CCGGCGAGGGCGAGGGCGATGCCACCTACGGCAAGCTGACCCTGAAGTTCATCTGCACCACCGGCAAGCT
GCCCGTGCCCTGGCCCACCCTCGTGACCACCTTCGGCTACGGCCTGCAGTGCTTCGCCCGCTACCCCGAC
CACATGAAGCAGCACGACTTCTTCAAGTCCGCCATGCCCGAAGGCTACGTCCAGGAGCGCACCATCTTCT
TCAAGGACGACGGCAACTACAAGACCCGCGCCGAGGTGAAGTTCGAGGGCGACACCCTGGTGAACCGCAT
CGAGCTGAAGGGCATCGACTTCAAGGAGGACGGCAACATCCTGGGGCACAAGCTGGAGTACAACTACAAC
AGCCACAACGTCTATATCATGGCCGACAAGCAGAAGAACGGCATCAAGGTGAACTTCAAGATCCGCCACA
ACATCGAGGACGGCAGCGTGCAGCTCGCCGACCACTACCAGCAGAACACCCCCATCGGCGACGGCCCCGT
GCTGCTGCCCGACAACCACTACCTGAGCTACCAGTCCGCCCTGAGCAAAGACCCCAACGAGAAGCGCGAT
CACATGGTCCTGCTGGAGTTCGTGACCGCCGCCGGGATCACTCTCGGCATGGACGAGCTGTACAAGTTCT
GCTACGAGAACGAGGTGTAATGAGAATTCGATATCAAGCTTATCGATAATCAACCTCTGGATTACAAAAT
TTGTGAAAGATTGACTGGTATTCTTAACTATGTTGCTCCTTTTACGCTATGTGGATACGCTGCTTTAATG
CCTTTGTATCATGCTATTGCTTCCCGTATGGCTTTCATTTTCTCCTCCTTGTATAAATCCTGGTTGCTGT
CTCTTTATGAGGAGTTGTGGCCCGTTGTCAGGCAACGTGGCGTGGTGTGCACTGTGTTTGCTGACGCAAC
CCCCACTGGTTGGGGCATTGCCACCACCTGTCAGCTCCTTTCCGGGACTTTCGCTTTCCCCCTCCCTATT
GCCACGGCGGAACTCATCGCCGCCTGCCTTGCCCGCTGCTGGACAGGGGCTCGGCTGTTGGGCACTGACA
ATTCCGTGGTGTTGTCGGGGAAATCATCGTCCTTTCCTTGGCTGCTCGCCTGTGTTGCCACCTGGATTCT
GCGCGGGACGTCCTTCTGCTACGTCCCTTCGGCCCTCAATCCAGCGGACCTTCCTTCCCGCGGCCTGCTG
CCGGCTCTGCGGCCTCTTCCGCGTCTTCGCCTTCGCCCTCAGACGAGTCGGATCTCCCTTTGGGCCGCCT
CCCCGCATCGATACCGTCGACCTCGAGACCTAGAAAAACATGGAGCAATCACAAGTAGCAATACAGCAGC
TACCAATGCTGATTGTGCCTGGCTAGAAGCACAAGAGGAGGAGGAGGTGGGTTTTCCAGTCACACCTCAG
GTACCTTTAAGACCAATGACTTACAAGGCAGCTGTAGATCTTAGCCACTTTTTAAAAGAAAAGGGGGGAC
TGGAAGGGCTAATTCACTCCCAACGAAGACAAGATATCCTTGATCTGTGGATCTACCACACACAAGGCTA
CTTCCCTGATTGGCAGAACTACACACCAGGGCCAGGGATCAGATATCCACTGACCTTTGGATGGTGCTAC
AAGCTAGTACCAGTTGAGCAAGAGAAGGTAGAAGAAGCCAATGAAGGAGAGAACACCCGCTTGTTACACC
CTGTGAGCCTGCATGGGATGGATGACCCGGAGAGAGAAGTATTAGAGTGGAGGTTTGACAGCCGCCTAGC
ATTTCATCACATGGCCCGAGAGCTGCATCCGGACTGTACTGGGTCTCTCTGGTTAGACCAGATCTGAGCC
TGGGAGCTCTCTGGCTAACTAGGGAACCCACTGCTTAAGCCTCAATAAAGCTTGCCTTGAGTGCTTCAAG
TAGTGTGTGCCCGTCTGTTGTGTGACTCTGGTAACTAGAGATCCCTCAGACCCTTTTAGTCAGTGTGGAA
AATCTCTAGCAGGGCCCGTTTAAACCCGCTGATCAGCCTCGACTGTGCCTTCTAGTTGCCAGCCATCTGT
TGTTTGCCCCTCCCCCGTGCCTTCCTTGACCCTGGAAGGTGCCACTCCCACTGTCCTTTCCTAATAAAAT
GAGGAAATTGCATCGCATTGTCTGAGTAGGTGTCATTCTATTCTGGGGGGTGGGGTGGGGCAGGACAGCA
AGGGGGAGGATTGGGAAGACAATAGCAGGCATGCTGGGGATGCGGTGGGCTCTATGGCTTCTGAGGCGGA
AAGAACCAGCTGGGGCTCTAGGGGGTATCCCC
[124 nt withheld, positions 6403-6526]
C
[91 nt withheld, positions 6528-6618]
A
[49 nt withheld, positions 6620-6668]
CCTTTGACGTTGGAGTCCACGTTCTTT
[37 nt withheld, positions 6696-6732]
ACCCTATCTCGGTCTATTCTTTTGATTTATAAGGGATTTTGCCGATTTCGGCCTATTGGTTAAAAAATGA
GCTGATTTAACAAAAATTTAACGCGAATTAATTCTGTGGAATGTGTGTCAGTTAGGGTGTGGAAAGTCCC
CAGGCTCCCCAGCAGGCAGAAGTATGCAAAGCATGCATCTCAATTAGTCAGCAACCAGGTGTGGAAAGTC
CCCAGGCTCCCCAGCAGGCAGAAGTATGCAAAGCATGCATCTCAATTAGTCAGCAACCATAGTCCCGCCC
CTAACTCCGCCCATCCCGCCCCTAACTCCGCCCAGTTCCGCCCATTCTCCGCCCCATGGCTGACTAATTT
TTTTTATTTATGCAGAGGCCGAGGCCGCCTCTGCCTCTGAGCTATTCCAGAAGTAGTGAGGAGGCTTTTT
TGGAGGCCTAGGCTTTTGCAAAAAGCTCCCGGGAGCTTGTATATCCATTTTCGGATCTGATCAGCACGTG
TTGACAATTAATCATCGGCATAGTATATCGGCATAGTATAATACGACAAGGTGAGGAACTAAACCATGGC
CAAGTTGACCAGTGCCGTTCCGGTGCTCACCGCGCGCGACGTCGCCGGAGCGGTCGAGTTCTGGACCGAC
CGGCTCGGGTTCTCCCGGGACTTCGTGGAGGACGACTTCGCCGGTGTGGTCCGGGACGACGTGACCCTGT
TCATCAGCGCGGTCCAGGACCAGGTGGTGCCGGACAACACCCTGGCCTGGGTGTGGGTGCGCGGCCTGGA
CGAGCTGTACGCCGAGTGGTCGGAGGTCGTGTCCACGAACTTCCGGGACGCCTCCGGGCCGGCCATGACC
GAGATCGGCGAGCAGCCGTGGGGGCGGGAGTTCGCCCTGCGCGACCCGGCCGGCAACTGCGTGCACTTCG
TGGCCGAGGAGCAGGACTGACACGTGCTACGAGATTTCGATTCCACCGCCGCCTTCTATGAAAGGTTGGG
CTTCGGAATCGTTTTCCGGGACGCCGGCTGGATGATCCTCCAGCGCGGGGATCTCATGCTGGAGTTCTTC
GCCCACCCCAACTTGTTTATTGCAGCTTATAATGGTTACAAATAAAGCAATAGCATCACAAATTTCACAA
ATAAAGCATTTTTTTCACTGCATTCTAGTTGTGGTTTGTCCAAACTCATCAATGTATCTTATCATGTCTG
TATACCGTCGACCTCTAGCTAGAGCTTGGCGTAATCATGGTCATAGCTGTTTCCTGTGTGAAATTGTTAT
CCGCTCACAATTCCACACAACATACGAGCCGGAAGCATAAAGTGTAAAGCCTGGGGTGCCTAATGAGTGA
GCTAACTCACATTAATTGCGTTGCGCTCACTGCCCGCTTTCCAGTCGGGAAACCTGTCGTGCCAGCTGCA
TTAATGAATCGGCCAACGCGCGGGGAGAGGCGGTTTGCGTATTGGGCGCTCTTCCGCTTCCTCGCTCACT
GACTCGCTGCGCTCGGTCGTTCGGCTGCGGCGAGCGGTATCAGCTCACTCAAAGGCGGTAATACGGTTAT
CCACAGAATCAGGGGATAACGCAGGAAAGAACATGTGAGCAAAAGGCCAGCAAAAGGCCAGGAACCGTAA
AAAGGCCGCGTTGCTGGCGTTTTTCCATAGGCTCCGCCCCCCTGACGAGCATCACAAAAATCGACGCTCA
AGTCAGAGGTGGCGAAACCCGACAGGACTATAAAGATACCAGGCGTTTCCCCCTGGAAGCTCCCTCGTGC
GCTCTCCTGTTCCGACCCTGCCGCTTACCGGATACCTGTCCGCCTTTCTCCCTTCGGGAAGCGTGGCGCT
TTCTCATAGCTCACGCTGTAGGTATCTCAGTTCGGTGTAGGTCGTTCGCTCCAAGCTGGGCTGTGTGCAC
GAACCCCCCGTTCAGCCCGACCGCTGCGCCTTATCCGGTAACTATCGTCTTGAGTCCAACCCGGTAAGAC
ACGACTTATCGCCACTGGCAGCAGCCACTGGTAACAGGATTAGCAGAGCGAGGTATGTAGGCGGTGCTAC
AGAGTTCTTGAAGTGGTGGCCTAACTACGGCTACACTAGAAGAACAGTATTTGGTATCTGCGCTCTGCTG
AAGCCAGTTACCTTCGGAAAAAGAGTTGGTAGCTCTTGATCCGGCAAACAAACCACCGCTGGTAGCGGTG
GTTTTTTTGTTTGCAAGCAGCAGATTACGCGCAGAAAAAAAGGATCTCAAGAAGATCCTTTGATCTTTTC
TACGGGGTCTGACGCTCAGTGGAACGAAAACTCACGTTAAGGGATTTTGGTCATGAGATTATCAAAAAGG
ATCTTCACCTAGATCCTTTTAAATTAAAAATGAAGTTTTAAATCAATCTAAAGTATATATGAGTAAACTT
GGTCTGACAGTTACCAATGCTTAATCAGTGAGGCACCTATCTCAGCGATCTGTCTATTTCGTTCATCCAT
AGTTGCCTGACTCCCCGTCGTGTAGATAACTACGATACGGGAGGGCTTACCATCTGGCCCCAGTGCTGCA
ATGATACCGCGAGACCCACGCTCACCGGCTCCAGATTTATCAGCAATAAACCAGCCAGCCGGAAGGGCCG
AGCGCAGAAGTGGTCCTGCAACTTTATCCGCCTCCATCCAGTCTATTAATTGTTGCCGGGAAGCTAGAGT
AAGTAGTTCGCCAGTTAATAGTTTGCGCAACGTTGTTGCCATTGCTACAGGCATCGTGGTGTCACGCTCG
TCGTTTGGTATGGCTTCATTCAGCTCCGGTTCCCAACGATCAAGGCGAGTTACATGATCCCCCATGTTGT
GCAAAAAAGCGGTTAGCTCCTTCGGTCCTCCGATCGTTGTCAGAAGTAAGTTGGCCGCAGTGTTATCACT
CATGGTTATGGCAGCACTGCATAATTCTCTTACTGTCATGCCATCCGTAAGATGCTTTTCTGTGACTGGT
GAGTACTCAACCAAGTCATTCTGAGAATAGTGTATGCGGCGACCGAGTTGCTCTTGCCCGGCGTCAATAC
GGGATAATACCGCGCCACATAGCAGAACTTTAAAAGTGCTCATCATTGGAAAACGTTCTTCGGGGCGAAA
ACTCTCAAGGATCTTACCGCTGTTGAGATCCAGTTCGATGTAACCCACTCGTGCACCCAACTGATCTTCA
GCATCTTTTACTTTCACCAGCGTTTCTGGGTGAGCAAAAACAGGAAGGCAAAATGCCGCAAAAAAGGGAA
TAAGGGCGACACGGAAATGTTGAATACTCATACTCTTCCTTTTTCAATATTATTGAAGCATTTATCAGGG
TTATTGTCTCATGAGCGGATACATATTTGAATGTATTTAGAAAAATAAACAAATAGGGGTTCCGCGCACA
TTTCCCCGAAAAGTGCCACCTGAC
Features (pLannotate 1.2.2; 32 found; start..end, strand, type, name):
     31..83      -  misc_feature   bom (fragment): basis of mobility region from pBR322
    238..617     +  enhancer       CMV enhancer: human cytomegalovirus immediate early enhancer
    618..817     +  promoter       CMV promoter: human cytomegalovirus (CMV) immediate early promoter
    835..1015    +  LTR            5' LTR (truncated): truncated 5' long terminal repeat (LTR) from HIV-1
   1062..1187    +  misc_feature   HIV-1 Ψ: packaging signal of human immunodeficiency virus type 1
   1171..1534    +  CDS            HIV-1 gag (fragment): gag protein from human immunodeficiency virus 1; gag
   1680..1913    +  misc_feature   RRE: The Rev response element (RRE) of HIV-1 allows for Rev-dependent mRNA export from the nucleus to the cytoplasm.
   2290..2390    +  CDS            Rev (fragment): human immunodeficiency virus 1 (HIV-1) Rev protein; rev; enhances nuclear export of unspliced and incompletely spliced viral mRNAs
   2440..2557    +  misc_feature   cPPT/CTS: central polypurine tract and central termination sequence of HIV-1
   2632..3079    +  promoter       hSyn promoter: human synapsin I promoter; confers neuron-specific expression (Kügler et al., 2003)
   3101..3973    +  CDS            hop: BACH_NATPH - Experimental evidence at protein level: Swiss-Prot protein existence level 1. Light-driven anion pump. Binding affinity for the anions is in the order, bromide > chloride > nitrate > azide > bromate and binding is pH dependent. From Natronomonas pharaonis (Natronobacterium pharaonis).
   3983..4042    +  CDS            KCNJ2 (fragment): KCNJ2_HUMAN - Also known as IRK1. Experimental evidence at protein level: Swiss-Prot protein existence level 1. Probably participates in establishing action potential waveform and excitability of neuronal and muscle tissues. Inward rectifier potassium channels are characterized by a greater tendency to allow potassium to flow into the cell rather than out of it. Their voltage dependence is regulated by the concentration of extracellular potassium; as external potassium is raised, the voltage range of the channel opening shifts to more positive voltages. The inward rectification is mainly due t
   4041..4757    +  CDS            EYFP: enhanced YFP mammalian codon-optimized
   4784..4808    +  misc_feature   MCS (fragment): pBluescript multiple cloning site
   4808..5396    +  misc_feature   WPRE: woodchuck hepatitis virus posttranscriptional regulatory element
   5333..5914    +  CDS            nef (fragment): NEF_HV1H2 - Experimental evidence at protein level: Swiss-Prot protein existence level 1. Extracellular Nef protein targets CD4(+) T-lymphocytes for apoptosis by interacting with CXCR4 surface receptors. From Human immunodeficiency virus type 1 group M subtype B (isolate HXB2) (HIV-1).
   5921..6101    +  LTR            5' LTR (truncated): truncated 5' long terminal repeat (LTR) from HIV-1
   6133..6357    +  polyA_signal   bGH poly(A) signal: bovine growth hormone polyadenylation signal
   6361..6382    +  promoter       SV40 promoter (fragment): SV40 enhancer and early promoter
   6403..6831    +  rep_origin     f1 ori (sequence partly withheld): f1 bacteriophage origin of replication; arrow indicates direction of (+) strand synthesis
   6845..7174    +  promoter       SV40 promoter: SV40 enhancer and early promoter
   7222..7269    +  promoter       EM7 promoter: synthetic bacterial promoter&nbsp
   7288..7662    +  CDS            BleoR: antibiotic-binding protein; Sh ble from Streptoalloteichus hindustanus; confers resistance to bleomycin, phleomycin, and Zeocin™
   7672..7797    +  CDS            ble (fragment): BLE_KLEPN - Experimental evidence at protein level: Swiss-Prot protein existence level 1. Binding protein with a strong affinity to the bleomycin family of antibiotics. Binds to CL990; an antimitotic-antibiotic compound. From Klebsiella pneumoniae.
   7792..7913    +  polyA_signal   SV40 poly(A) signal: SV40 polyadenylation signal
   7986..8002    -  protein_bind   lac operator: The lac repressor binds to the lac operator to inhibit transcription in E. coli. This inhibition can be relieved by adding lactose or isopropyl-β-D-thiogalactopyranoside (IPTG). lac repressor encoded by lacI
   8010..8040    -  promoter       lac promoter: promoter for the E. coli lac operon
   8055..8076    -  protein_bind   CAP binding site: CAP binding activates transcription in the presence of cAMP. E. coli catabolite activator protein
   8089..8181    -  CDS            lacI (fragment): lac repressor; lacI; The lac repressor binds to the lac operator to inhibit transcription in E. coli. This inhibition can be relieved by adding lactose or isopropyl-β-D-thiogalactopyranoside (IPTG).
   8364..8952    -  rep_origin     ori: high-copy-number ColE1/pMB1/pBR322/pUC origin of replication
   9123..9983    -  CDS            AmpR: β-lactamase; bla; confers resistance to ampicillin, carbenicillin, and related antibiotics
   9984..10088   -  promoter       AmpR promoter: bla
