[The description below was written by a language model from this plasmid's Addgene catalogue record and pLannotate feature annotations shown in this document.]
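Description:
pLenti-hSyn-eNpHR 3.0-EYFP is a third-generation lentiviral transfer plasmid of about 10.1 kb, built for neuron-targeted expression of an optogenetic silencer. It is maintained in E. coli through a high-copy ColE1/pUC-type origin with ampicillin resistance, and it also carries an f1 origin. The record recommends a recombination-deficient strain because the repeated LTR sequences are prone to rearrangement. A CMV enhancer/promoter fused to a truncated HIV-1 5' LTR drives Tat-independent transcription of the viral genome in packaging cells. This is followed by the Ψ packaging signal with a gag fragment, the Rev response element for Rev-dependent nuclear export, and the cPPT/CTS. A truncated downstream LTR and a bGH polyadenylation signal close the viral unit. Outside the LTRs, an SV40/EM7-driven bleomycin/Zeocin resistance cassette with an SV40 poly(A) remains in the backbone and would not be packaged.

The payload sits between the cPPT and a WPRE, which enhances transcript stability and expression. The human synapsin I promoter, which confers neuron-specific expression, drives eNpHR 3.0. The feature table identifies the coding region as the light-driven chloride pump halorhodopsin from Natronomonas pharaonis, although the catalogue lists the insert species as human. The opsin is followed by a short trafficking signal derived from the KCNJ2 (Kir2.1) potassium channel and then a C-terminal EYFP. The record also notes an ER export signal, which is not separately annotated. These trafficking motifs improve membrane localisation of the pump. The construct is used to produce lentivirus for light-controlled inhibition of neurons, with transduced cells visible by their yellow fluorescence.
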