Addgene plasmid #26775: pLenti-hSyn-eNpHR 3.0-EYFP
Purpose: 3rd gen lentiviral expression of eNpHR 3.0 fused to EYFP driven by human Synapsin I promoter for optogenetic inhibition
Depositing lab: Karl Deisseroth. Depositing organization: Stanford University. Publication: Molecular and cellular approaches for diversifying and extending optogenetics. Gradinaru V, Zhang F, Ramakrishnan C, Mattis J, Prakash R, Diester I, Goshen I, Thompson KR, Deisseroth K. Cell. 2010 Apr 2. 141(1):154-65. 10.1016/j.cell.2010.02.037 PubMed 20303157.
Backbone
  Vector backbone: pLenti
  Backbone size w/o insert (bp): 8433
  Vector type: Mammalian Expression, Lentiviral
Growth in bacteria
  Bacterial resistance: Ampicillin, 100 μg/mL
  Growth temperature: 37°C
  Growth strain: Stbl3
  Growth instructions: Stbl3 (rec A-) cells to avoid recombinations with the LTRs
  Copy number: High Copy
Gene/Insert
  Gene/Insert name: eNpHR 3.0
  Species: H. sapiens (human)
  Insert size (bp): 1683
  Mutation: Trafficking Signal (TS) ER Export Signal
  Promoter: hSyn
  Tag / fusion protein: EYFP (C terminal on insert)
  Cloning method: Restriction Enzyme; 5′ cloning site AgeI (not destroyed); 3′ cloning site EcoR1 (not destroyed)
  Sequencing primers: 5′ ccacgcgaggcgcgagatag; 3′ GCAATAGCATGATACAAAGG
Terms and licenses: Academic/Nonprofit Terms; Industry Terms: Not Available to Industry
Depositor comments: This plasmid contains the human synapsin I promoter. For additional information please visit - http://www.optogenetics.org
How to cite: pLenti-hSyn-eNpHR 3.0-EYFP was a gift from Karl Deisseroth (Addgene plasmid # 26775 ; http://n2t.net/addgene:26775 ; RRID:Addgene_26775)
