>Addgene plasmid #26775 | pLenti-hSyn-eNpHR 3.0-EYFP | addgene partial sequence | sequence record 33158 | 26775 with WPRE-R
ATTTTGTAATCCAGAGGTTGATTATCGATAAGCTTGATATCGAATTCTCATTACACCTCGTTCTCGTAGC
AGAACTTGTACAGCTCGTCCATGCCGAGAGTGATCCCGGCGGCGGTCACGAACTCCAGCAGGACCATGTG
ATCGCGCTTCTCGTTGGGGTCTTTGCTCAGGGCGGACTGGTAGCTCAGGTAGTGGTTGTCGGGCAGCAGC
ACGGGGCCGTCGCCGATGGGGGTGTTCTGCTGGTAGTGGTCGGCGAGCTGCACGCTGCCGTCCTCGATGT
TGTGGCGGATCTTGAAGTTCACCTTGATGCCGTTCTTCTGCTTGTCGGCCATGATATAGACGTTGTGGCT
GTTGTAGTTGTACTCCAGCTTGTGCCCCAGGATGTTGCCGTCCTCCTTGAAGTCGATGCCCTTCAGCTCG
ATGCGGTTCACCAGGGTGTCGCCCTCGAACTTCACCTCGGCGCGGGTCTTGTAGTTGCCGTCGTCCTTGA
AGAAGATGGTGCGCTCCTGGACGTAGCCTTCGGGCATGGCGGACTTGAAGAAGTCGTGCTGCTTCATGTG
GTCGGGGTAGCGGGCGAAGCACTGCAGGCCGTAGCCGAAGGTGGTCACGAGGGTGGGCCAGGGCACGGGC
AGCTTGCCGGTGGTGCAGATGAACTTCAGGGTCAGCTTGCCGTAGGTGGCATCGCCCTCGCCCTCGCCGG
ACACGCTGAACTTGTGGCCGTTTACGTCGCCGTCCAGCTCGAC
