>Addgene plasmid #26775 | pLenti-hSyn-eNpHR 3.0-EYFP | addgene partial sequence | sequence record 33159 | 26775 with FUGW-Fwd (ATTACAGGGACAGCAGAGATCC)
GTGTCTAGACTGCAGAGGGCCCTGCGTATGAGTGCAAGTGGGTTTTAGGACCAGGATGAGGCGGGGTGGG
GGTGCCTACCTGACGACCGACCCCGACCCACTGGACAAGCACCCAACCCCCATTCCCCAAATTGCGCATC
CCCTATCAGAGAGGGGGAGGGGAAACAGGATGCGGCGAGGCGCGTGCGCACTGCCAGCTTCAGCACCGCG
GACAGTGCCTTCGCCCCCGCCTGGCGGCGCGCGCCACCGCCGCCTCAGCACTGAAGGCGCGCTGACGTCA
CTCGCCGGTCCCCCGCAAACTCCCCTTCCCGGCCACCTTGGTCGCGTCCGCGCCGCCGCCGGCCCAGCCG
GACCGCACCACGCGAGGCGCGAGATAGGGGGGCACGGGCGCGACCATCTGCGCTGCGGCGCCGGCGACTC
AGCGCTGCCTCAGTCTGCGGTGGGCAGCGGAGGAGTCGTGTCGTGCCTGAGAGCGCAGTCGAGAAACCGG
TAGGCCACCATGACAGAGACCCTGCCTCCCGTGACCGAGAGTGCCGTGGCCCTTCAAGCCGAGGTTACCC
AAAGGGAGTTGTTCGAGTTCGTGCTGAACGACCCTTTGCTTGCAAGCAGTCTCTATATCAACATCGCACT
TGCAGGACTGAGTATACTGCTGTTCGTTTTTATGACCCGAGGACTCGATGATCCACGGGCAAAACTTATT
GCTGTGTCAACCATCCTTGTGCCTGTCGTCAGCATTGCCTCCTACACTGGATTGGCGAGCGGCCTGACAA
TTTCCGTTCTTGAAATGCCAGCGGGCCATTTTGCAGAAGGCAGCTCAGTGATGCTGGGAGGAGAAGAGGT
AGATGGTGTAGTCACCATGTGGGGACGGTATCTCACCTGGGCACTTTCCACGCCCATGATTCTCCTCGCT
CTGGGTCTCCTGGCCGGAAGCAATGCTACAAAGCTCTTCACAGCTATCAC
