>Addgene plasmid #26775 | pLenti-hSyn-eNpHR 3.0-EYFP | addgene partial sequence | sequence record 33160 | 26775 with EGFP-N
CCCTTGCTCACCACGTTGATGTCGATCTGGTCCAGGGGGATGTACTCGCCCTCGCTGGTGATCCTGCTCT
TGGCGGCCGCATCATCAGCCGGGGTCCCAGAAGCAGATGGAACATCCAAAATGCTGCCGGACACGACAGA
TTCGTTTGACGTCAGATAGTTCAGGAGCAAGAATGCGAAAATGTACTTTGCCACGATATCCAGGAAAGAA
TATCCCCAGCTCGTCACCCCAACGGGCAACACCGCGATACCCTCGACTCCAAGAGCCCACACAATTGGAT
ACCCCAGCCACATCACTACTGTCAACAGCTTCAGGGTATTGAACATGTCAGCGGTTCCCGCGGCTTTGGC
GTCCTGTGCCCACTCCACCAGCAGGATATACAAGACCACCAGAAAGCATGCACAACTGATAGCGTACCAG
AACCATCTCATGAGGTGGGAGGAGGTAGTCAGGGCCGCGGCAAGGCCAGTCACGCACATAGCGATATCGA
AAGTGATAGCTGTGAAGAGCTTTGTAGCATTGCTTCCGGCCAGGAGACCCAGAGCGAGGAGAATCATGGG
CGTGGAAAGTGCCCAGGTGAGATACCGTCCCCACATGGTGACTACACCATCTACCTCTTCTCCTCCCAGC
ATCACTGAGCTGCCTTCTGCAAAATGGCCCGCTGGCATTTCAAGAACGGAAATTGTCAGGCCGCTCGCCA
ATCCAGTGTAGGAGGCAATGCTGACGACAGGCACAAGGATGGTTGACACAGCAATAAGTTTTGCCCGTGG
ATCATCGAGTCCTCGGGTCATAAAAACGAACAGCAGTATACTCAGTCCTGCAAGTGCGATGTTGATATAG
AGACTGCTTGCAAGCAAAGGGTCGTTCAGCACGAA
